>Addgene plasmid #197530 | pEPSW0CM0075 | addgene full sequence | sequence record 387318 | Addgene NGS Result
CCCTGCAGTCCGGCAAAAAAGGGCAAGGTGTCACCACCCTGCCCTTTTTCTTTAAAACCGAAAAGATTAC
TTCGCGTTATGCAGGCTTCCTCGCTCACTGACTCGCTGCGCTCGGTCGTTCGGCTGCGGCGAGCGGTATC
AGCTCACTCAAAGGCGGTAATACGGTTATCCACAGAATCAGGGGATAACGCAGGAAAGAACATGTGAGCA
AAAGGCCAGCAAAAGGCCAGGAACCGTAAAAAGGCCGCGTTGCTGGCGTTTTTCCACAGGCTCCGCCCCC
CTGACGAGCATCACAAAAATCGACGCTCAAGTCAGAGGTGGCGAAACCCGACAGGACTATAAAGATACCA
GGCGTTTCCCCCTGGAAGCTCCCTCGTGCGCTCTCCTGTTCCGACCCTGCCGCTTACCGGATACCTGTCC
GCCTTTCTCCCTTCGGGAAGCGTGGCGCTTTCTCATAGCTCACGCTGTAGGTATCTCAGTTCGGTGTAGG
TCGTTCGCTCCAAGCTGGGCTGTGTGCACGAACCCCCCGTTCAGCCCGACCGCTGCGCCTTATCCGGTAA
CTATCGTCTTGAGTCCAACCCGGTAAGACACGACTTATCGCCACTGGCAGCAGCCACTGGTAACAGGATT
AGCAGAGCGAGGTATGTAGGCGGTGCTACAGAGTTCTTGAAGTGGTGGCCTAACTACGGCTACACTAGAA
GAACAGTATTTGGTATCTGCGCTCTGCTGAAGCCAGTTACCTTCGGAAAAAGAGTTGGTAGCTCTTGATC
CGGCAAACAAACCACCGCTGGTAGCGGTGGTTTTTTTGTTTGCAAGCAGCAGATTACGCGCAGAAAAAAA
GGATCTCAAGAAGATCCTTTGATCTTTTCTACGGGGTCTGACGCTCAGTGGAACGAAAACTCACGTTAAG
GGATTTTGGTCATGAGATTATCAAAAAGGATCTTCACCTAGATCCTTTTAAATTAAAAATGAAGTTTTAA
ATCAATCTAAAGTATATATGAGTAAACTTGGTCTGACAGCTCGAGGCTTGGATTCTCACCAATAAAAAAC
GCCCGGCGGCAACCGAGCGTTCTGAACAAATCCAGATGGAGTTCTGAGGTCATTACTGGATCTATCAACA
GGAGTCCAAGCGAGCTCGATATCAAATTACGCCCCGCCCTGCCACTCATCGCAGTACTGTTGTAATTCAT
TAAGCATTCTGCCGACATGGAAGCCATCACAAACGGCATGATGAACCTGAATCGCCAGCGGCATCAGCAC
CTTGTCGCCTTGCGTATAATATTTGCCCATGGTGAAAACGGGGGCGAAGAAGTTGTCCATATTGGCCACG
TTTAAATCAAAACTGGTGAAACTCACCCAGGGATTGGCTGAGACGAAAAACATATTCTCAATAAACCCTT
TAGGGAAATAGGCCAGGTTTTCACCGTAACACGCCACATCTTGCGAATATATGTGTAGAAACTGCCGGAA
ATCGTCGTGGTATTCACTCCAGAGCGATGAAAACGTTTCAGTTTGCTCATGGAAAACGGTGTAACAAGGG
TGAACACTATCCCATATCACCAGCTCACCGTCTTTCATTGCCATACGAAATTCCGGATGAGCATTCATCA
GGCGGGCAAGAATGTGAATAAAGGCCGGATAAAACTTGTGCTTATTTTTCTTTACGGTCTTTAAAAAGGC
CGTAATATCCAGCTGAACGGTCTGGTTATAGGTACATTGAGCAACTGACTGAAATGCCTCAAAATGTTCT
TTACGATGCCATTGGGATATATCAACGGTGGTATATCCAGTGATTTTTTTCTCCATTTTAGCTTCCTTAG
CTCCTGAAAATCTCGATAACTCAAAAAATACGCCCGGTAGTGATCTTATTTCATTATGGTGAAAGTTGGA
ACCTCTTACGTGCCCGATCAACTCGAGTGCCACCTGACGTCTAAGAAACCATTATTATCATGACATTAAC
CTATAAAAATAGGCGTATCACGAGGCAGAATTTCAGATAAAAAAAATCCTTAGCTTTCGCTAAGGATGAT
TTCTGGAATTCGGTCTCACGAACCATTGAAACTCCAAAGCGGAATGTCAGCATCTTCGTAGAAGTATTCA
TCGAGCATCGTCGTCGAGTTTAGTTGAGGAGAGTAATTGAATGGAGCTCCATTATCAAACAAGAACATCC
CATTATGATCATCATACCATGAAGATGTTGAATCCATCAAAGACACATGATTGTCCACAAAAGATCCCAT
CAAAGATTGCATCCCATCATCATGGTGATGATCATGATCGGACGGTGACGAGACGGCTGATGAAGTAGGG
GCAAAATGGTTAAATGAGTTGGCAGCTTGAGCAGCTACTCTTTGGATGGATTTGGGGGACAAAAGGGTAT
TTTCATCTAAGAGATTATCAAGAAGATGATGAGAAGAAGAAGAAGTAGGGAAGTTGAGATTGGCTTGAGG
GCCTTTGAGACATAAGAGTGCAACATCGTAAGCTCTAGCAGCTGCTTCAGCTGTTGAGTAAGAACCTAAC
CAAATCCTTGTCTTTTGATTTGGTGCCCTAATCTCAGAAACCCATGATCCCCAACTTCTCATCCTCACTC
CTTTGTACTTCTTAATCTTACTCTTCTTGTTCTTGTTCTTACACGAAGACGAAGACGAGGAAGAAGATGA
AGAAGAAGAAGAAGATGGTGATGATGACAAAGGCATTTCCTTTTTTGTGCTGCTGGTTTGGATCTTGCGT
TCTTGTTTCACCATTTGAGA
Features (pLannotate 1.2.2; 7 found; start..end, strand, type, name):
      9..66      +  terminator     his operon terminator: This putative transcriptin terminator from the E. coli his operon has a 2-bp deletion introduced during synthesis. Its efficiency has not been determined.
    261..849     -  rep_origin     ori: high-copy-number ColE1/pMB1/pBR322/pUC origin of replication
   1032..1126    -  terminator     lambda t0 terminator: transcription terminator from phage lambda
   1150..1806    -  CDS            cat: CAT_ECOLX - Experimental evidence at protein level: Swiss-Prot protein existence level 1. This enzyme is an effector of chloramphenicol resistance in bacteria. From Escherichia coli. This protein is used as a marker in many commonly used cloning vectors, such as pACYC184.
   1807..1904    -  promoter       cat promoter: promoter of the E. coli cat gene encoding chloramphenicol acetyltransferase
   1990..2033    -  terminator     bacterial terminator: putative bacterial transcription terminator
   2055..2744    -  CDS            ERF012: ERF12_ARATH - Also known as DREB26 From Arabidopsis thaliana (Mouse-ear cress).
