[The description below was written by a language model from this plasmid's Addgene catalogue record and pLannotate feature annotations shown in this document.]
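Description:
pEPSW0CM0075 is a small (about 2.75 kb) Phytobricks Level 0 part plasmid built in the pUAP4 universal acceptor backbone and intended for modular synthetic biology assembly rather than direct expression. It is maintained in E. coli through a high-copy ColE1/pUC-type origin of replication and selected with chloramphenicol, conferred by the cat (chloramphenicol acetyltransferase) gene under its native cat promoter and followed by the phage lambda t0 terminator. Two further bacterial terminators, a his operon terminator and a putative bacterial terminator, flank the part-insertion region and presumably insulate the cloned part from read-through transcription coming from the backbone.

The payload is the coding sequence of Arabidopsis thaliana DREB26, annotated in the feature table as ERF012, a member of the AP2/ERF family of transcription factors. It is supplied without a stop codon, a format that allows the coding sequence to be joined in frame to a C-terminal tag or fusion partner in a later assembly step. The insert was introduced using SapI sites that were destroyed during cloning. No plant promoter, terminator, tag or reporter is annotated in the plasmid, which is consistent with a Level 0 part holding a single standardized element to be combined with regulatory and tag parts in higher-level transcription units. The record states the purpose only as a Phytobricks Level 0 part. The associated publication concerns a split luciferase method for assessing transcription factor–DNA interactions when tuning plant promoters, so this stop-less DREB26 part was likely made for such fusions, although the record does not describe the specific downstream constructs.
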