Addgene plasmid #197530: pEPSW0CM0075
Purpose: Phytobricks Level 0 part
Depositing lab: Nicola Patron. Depositing organization: Earlham Institute. Publication: Tuning Plant Promoters Using a Simple Split Luciferase Method to Assess Transcription Factor-DNA Interactions. Cai YM, Witham S, Patron NJ. ACS Synth Biol. 2023 Nov 17;12(11):3482-3486. doi: 10.1021/acssynbio.3c00094. Epub 2023 Oct 19. PubMed 37856867.
Backbone
  Vector backbone: pUAP4
  Vector type: Synthetic Biology
Growth in bacteria
  Bacterial resistance: Chloramphenicol, 25 μg/mL
  Growth temperature: 37°C
  Growth strain: DH5alpha
  Copy number: High Copy
Gene/Insert
  Gene/Insert name: DREB26_w/o_stop
  Species: A. thaliana (mustard weed)
  Cloning method: Restriction Enzyme; 5′ cloning site SapI (destroyed during cloning); 3′ cloning site SapI (destroyed during cloning)
Terms and licenses: Academic/Nonprofit Terms; Industry Terms: Not Available to Industry
Depositor comments: Please visit https://doi.org/10.1101/2023.02.13.528283 for bioRxiv preprint.
How to cite: pEPSW0CM0075 was a gift from Nicola Patron (Addgene plasmid # 197530 ; http://n2t.net/addgene:197530 ; RRID:Addgene_197530)
